Addgene plasmid #15849: pMOR101-1-ISH
Depositing lab: Peter Mombaerts. Depositing organization: Rockefeller University. Publication: Differential impact of Lhx2 deficiency on expression of class I and class II odorant receptor genes in mouse. Hirota J, Omura M, Mombaerts P. Mol Cell Neurosci. 2007 Apr . 34(4):679-88. 10.1016/j.mcn.2007.01.014 PubMed 17350283.
Backbone
  Vector backbone: pGEM-T Easy
  Backbone manufacturer: promega
  Backbone size w/o insert (bp): 3015
  Vector type: cloning vector
Growth in bacteria
  Bacterial resistance: Ampicillin, 100 μg/mL
  Growth temperature: 37°C
  Growth strain: DH5alpha
  Copy number: High Copy
Gene/Insert
  Gene/Insert name: MOR101-1 (alt name: Olfr520)
  Species: M. musculus (mouse)
  Insert size (bp): 771
  GenBank ID: NM_147063
  Entrez Gene: Olfr520 (a.k.a. MOR101-1)
  Cloning method: Restriction Enzyme
  Sequencing primers: 5′ M13 reverse, SP6; 3′ M13, T7
Terms and licenses: Academic/Nonprofit Terms; Industry Terms: Not Available to Industry
How to cite: pMOR101-1-ISH was a gift from Peter Mombaerts (Addgene plasmid # 15849 ; http://n2t.net/addgene:15849 ; RRID:Addgene_15849)
