[The description below was written by a language model from this plasmid's Addgene catalogue record.]
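Description:
pMOR101-1-ISH is a bacterial cloning plasmid built on the commercial pGEM-T Easy backbone (about 3.0 kb without insert), carrying a 771 bp fragment of the mouse odorant receptor gene MOR101-1, also known as Olfr520. It is maintained in E. coli as a high-copy plasmid under ampicillin selection. No feature table accompanies the record, so the exact boundaries and orientation of the insert relative to the vector elements are not documented. The record lists the cloning method only as restriction enzyme based, without naming the sites used.

The insert has no eukaryotic promoter, tag or reporter attached, and the construct is not an expression vector. The listed sequencing primers (M13 reverse and SP6 on one side, M13 forward and T7 on the other) reflect the standard pGEM-T Easy layout, in which opposing SP6 and T7 phage RNA polymerase promoters flank the multiple cloning site. This arrangement allows in vitro transcription of either strand of a cloned fragment, yielding antisense probes or sense controls, depending on which promoter is used and how the plasmid is linearised. Together with the "ISH" suffix in the name, this suggests the plasmid serves as a template for riboprobes for in situ hybridisation, although the record does not state this purpose explicitly. The associated study examined how loss of the transcription factor Lhx2 affects expression of class I and class II odorant receptor genes in mouse. A probe detecting Olfr520 transcripts in olfactory tissue would fit that work.
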