>Addgene plasmid #15849 | pMOR101-1-ISH | depositor partial sequence | sequence record 8387 | Author sequence
CTACCTGCTCATCCTGGTGGGGAACGCCCTGATCCTGGTGGCTGTGGTGGCCGAGCGCAGCCTCCACAAG
CCCATGTACTTCTTCCTAATCAACCTCTCGGCTCTAGACATCCTCTTCACCACAACCACTGTCCCGAAGA
TGCTGTCCCTGCTCCTGCTGGGAGACCGCTTCCTCAGTTTCCCTGCCTGCTTATTGCAGATGTATCTGTT
CCAAAGCTTTACCTGCTCAGAAGCCTTCATCCTGGTGGTCATGGCCTATGACCGCTATGTGGCTATCTGC
CGCCCTCTGCACTACCCCGTCCACATGACCCCACAGACAAACACTGCACTGGCAGCCAGTGCCTGGATCA
CCGCCCTCCTCCTGCCTGTCCCAGCAGTGGTAAAGACCTCTCAGATGGTATATAATGACATTGCCTACAT
CTACCACTGCTTCTGTGACCACCTGGCTCTGGTCCAGTCCTCTTGTTCTGACACTACTCCCCAGACGCTC
ATGGGCTTCTGTATTGCCATGGTGGTGTCCTTCCTCCCCCTCCTCCTGGTGCTCCTCTCCTATGTGCGAA
TCCTGACGTCAGTGCTTCGGATCAACTCCAAGGAAGGGCGTTCCAAAGCCTTCTCCACCTGCAGTTCCCA
CCTCCTGGTGGTGGGCACCTACTACTCGTCCATTGCCATAGCCTATGTGGCTTACCGAGCTAACCTGCCC
TTGGACTTCCACATCATGGGGAATGTGGTCTATTCAATTCTCACCCCAATCCTCAACCCTCTCATCTACA
C
