>Addgene plasmid #15849 | pMOR101-1-ISH | addgene partial sequence | sequence record 22585 | 15849 with M13F
GCCCGACGTCGCATGCTCCCGGCCGCCATGGCGGCCGCGGGAATTCGATTGTGTAGATGAGAGGGTTGAG
GATTGGGGTGAGAATTGAATAGACCACATTCCCCATGATGTGGAAGTCCAAGGGCAGGTTAGCTCGGTAA
GCCACATAGGCTATGGCAATGGACGAGTAGTAGGTGCCCACCACCAGGAGGTGGGAACTGCAGGTGGAGA
AGGCTTTGGAACGCCCTTCCTTGGAGTTGATCCGAAGCACTGACGTCAGGATTCGCACATAGGAGAGGAG
CACCAGGAGGAGGGGGAGGAAGGACACCACCATGGCAATACAGAAGCCCATGAGCGTCTGGGGAGTAGTG
TCAGAACAAGAGGACTGGACCAGAGCCAGGTGGTCACAGAAGCAGTGGTAGATGTAGGCAATGTCATTAT
ATACCATCTGAGAGGTCTTTACCACTGCTGGGACAGGCAGGAGGAGGGCGGTGATCCAGGCACTGGCTGC
CAGTGCAGTGTTTGTCTGTGGGGTCATGTGGACGGGGTAGTGCAGAGGGCGGCAGGTAGCCACATAGCGG
TCATAGGCCATGACCACCAGGATGAAGGCTTCTGAGCAGGTAAAGCTTTGGAACAGATACATCTGCAATA
AGCAGGCAGGGAAACTGAGGAAGCGGTCTCCCAGCAGGAGCAGGGACAGCATCTTCGGGACAGTGGTTGT
GGTGAAGAGGATGTCTAGAGCCGAGAGGTTGATTAGGAAGAAGTACATGGGCTTGTGGAGGCTGCGCTCG
GCCACCACA
